>Addgene plasmid #161444 | pDONR221-ANKH_STOP | addgene full sequence | sequence record 436416 | Addgene NGS Result
CTTTCCTGCGTTATCCCCTGATTCTGTGGATAACCGTATTACCGCCTTTGAGTGAGCTGATACCGCTCGC
CGCAGCCGAACGACCGAGCGCAGCGAGTCAGTGAGCGAGGAAGCGGAAGAGCGCCCAATACGCAAACCGC
CTCTCCCCGCGCGTTGGCCGATTCATTAATGCAGCTGGCACGACAGGTTTCCCGACTGGAAAGCGGGCAG
TGAGCGCAACGCAATTAATACGCGTACCGCTAGCCAGGAAGAGTTTGTAGAAACGCAAAAAGGCCATCCG
TCAGGATGGCCTTCTGCTTAGTTTGATGCCTGGCAGTTTATGGCGGGCGTCCTGCCCGCCACCCTCCGGG
CCGTTGCTTCACAACGTTCAAATCCGCTCCCGGCGGATTTGTCCTACTCAGGAGAGCGTTCACCGACAAA
CAACAGATAAAACGAAAGGCCCAGTCTTCCGACTGAGCCTTTCGTTTTATTTGATGCCTGGCAGTTCCCT
ACTCTCGCGTTAACGCTAGCATGGATGTTTTCCCAGTCACGACGTTGTAAAACGACGGCCAGTCTTAAGC
TCGGGCCCCAAATAATGATTTTATTTTGACTGATAGTGACCTGTTCGTTGCAACACATTGATGAGCAATG
CTTTTTTATAATGCCAACTTTGTACAAAAAAGCAGGCTCCACCATGGTGAAGTTCCCTGCCCTGACCCAC
TACTGGCCACTGATCCGGTTTCTGGTGCCCCTGGGCATCACAAACATCGCCATCGACTTCGGCGAGCAGG
CCCTGAATAGAGGCATCGCCGCCGTGAAGGAGGATGCCGTGGAGATGCTGGCCTCCTACGGCCTGGCCTA
TTCTCTGATGAAGTTCTTTACCGGCCCCATGAGCGACTTCAAGAACGTGGGCCTGGTGTTTGTGAATTCC
AAGAGGGATCGCACCAAGGCCGTGCTGTGCATGGTGGTGGCAGGAGCAATCGCAGCCGTGTTCCACACAC
TGATCGCCTACAGCGACCTGGGCTACTATATCATCAACAAGCTGCACCACGTGGATGAGTCTGTGGGCAG
CAAGACCCGGAGAGCCTTTCTGTACCTGGCCGCCTTCCCTTTTATGGACGCCATGGCCTGGACACACGCC
GGCATCCTGCTGAAGCACAAGTATTCCTTCCTGGTGGGCTGCGCCTCCATCTCTGATGTGATCGCCCAGG
TGGTGTTTGTGGCCATCCTGCTGCACTCTCACCTGGAGTGTAGGGAGCCTCTGCTGATCCCAATCCTGAG
CCTGTATATGGGCGCCCTGGTGCGCTGCACCACCCTGTGCCTGGGCTACTATAAGAACATCCACGACATC
ATCCCCGATAGGAGCGGACCTGAGCTGGGAGGCGACGCAACCATCAGGAAGATGCTGTCCTTCTGGTGGC
CACTGGCCCTGATCCTGGCAACACAGCGGATCTCTAGACCTATCGTGAATCTGTTTGTGAGCAGGGATCT
GGGAGGAAGCTCCGCCGCAACCGAGGCAGTGGCCATCCTGACCGCCACATACCCAGTGGGCCACATGCCC
TATGGCTGGCTGACCGAGATCCGCGCCGTGTACCCTGCCTTCGACAAGAACAATCCAAGCAACAAGCTGG
TGAGCACCTCCAATACCGTGACAGCCGCCCACATCAAGAAGTTCACCTTCGTGTGCATGGCCCTGTCCCT
GACCCTGTGCTTCGTGATGTTTTGGACACCTAACGTGAGCGAGAAGATCCTGATCGACATCATCGGCGTG
GATTTCGCCTTTGCCGAGCTGTGCGTGGTGCCACTGCGGATCTTCTCTTTCTTTCCAGTGCCCGTGACCG
TGAGAGCCCACCTGACAGGCTGGCTGATGACCCTGAAGAAGACATTTGTGCTGGCCCCATCTAGCGTGCT
GCGGATCATCGTGCTGATCGCCTCCCTGGTGGTGCTGCCATATCTGGGAGTGCACGGAGCCACCCTGGGA
GTGGGCTCCCTGCTGGCCGGCTTTGTGGGCGAGTCTACAATGGTGGCCATCGCCGCCTGTTACGTGTATC
GGAAGCAGAAGAAGAAGATGGAGAACGAGAGCGCCACCGAGGGAGAGGACTCCGCCATGACAGATATGCC
CCCTACCGAGGAGGTGACAGATATCGTGGAGATGAGGGAGGAGAATGAGTGAGACCCAGCTTTCTTGTAC
AAAGTTGGCATTATAAGAAAGCATTGCTTATCAATTTGTTGCAACGAACAGGTCACTATCAGTCAAAATA
AAATCATTATTTGCCATCCAGCTGATATCCCCTATAGTGAGTCGTATTACATGGTCATAGCTGTTTCCTG
GCAGCTCTGGCCCGTGTCTCAAAATCTCTGATGTTACATTGCACAAGATAAAAATATATCATCATGAACA
ATAAAACTGTCTGCTTACATAAACAGTAATACAAGGGGTGTTATGAGCCATATTCAACGGGAAACGTCGA
GGCCGCGATTAAATTCCAACATGGATGCTGATTTATATGGGTATAAATGGGCTCGCGATAATGTCGGGCA
ATCAGGTGCGACAATCTATCGCTTGTATGGGAAGCCCGATGCGCCAGAGTTGTTTCTGAAACATGGCAAA
GGTAGCGTTGCCAATGATGTTACAGATGAGATGGTCAGACTAAACTGGCTGACGGAATTTATGCCTCTTC
CGACCATCAAGCATTTTATCCGTACTCCTGATGATGCATGGTTACTCACCACTGCGATCCCCGGAAAAAC
AGCATTCCAGGTATTAGAAGAATATCCTGATTCAGGTGAAAATATTGTTGATGCGCTGGCAGTGTTCCTG
CGCCGGTTGCATTCGATTCCTGTTTGTAATTGTCCTTTTAACAGCGATCGCGTATTTCGTCTCGCTCAGG
CGCAATCACGAATGAATAACGGTTTGGTTGATGCGAGTGATTTTGATGACGAGCGTAATGGCTGGCCTGT
TGAACAAGTCTGGAAAGAAATGCATAAACTTTTGCCATTCTCACCGGATTCAGTCGTCACTCATGGTGAT
TTCTCACTTGATAACCTTATTTTTGACGAGGGGAAATTAATAGGTTGTATTGATGTTGGACGAGTCGGAA
TCGCAGACCGATACCAGGATCTTGCCATCCTATGGAACTGCCTCGGTGAGTTTTCTCCTTCATTACAGAA
ACGGCTTTTTCAAAAATATGGTATTGATAATCCTGATATGAATAAATTGCAGTTTCATTTGATGCTCGAT
GAGTTTTTCTAATCAGAATTGGTTAATTGGTTGTAACACTGGCAGAGCATTACGCTGACTTGACGGGACG
GCGCAAGCTCATGACCAAAATCCCTTAACGTGAGTTACGCGTCGTTCCACTGAGCGTCAGACCCCGTAGA
AAAGATCAAAGGATCTTCTTGAGATCCTTTTTTTCTGCGCGTAATCTGCTGCTTGCAAACAAAAAAACCA
CCGCTACCAGCGGTGGTTTGTTTGCCGGATCAAGAGCTACCAACTCTTTTTCCGAAGGTAACTGGCTTCA
GCAGAGCGCAGATACCAAATACTGTTCTTCTAGTGTAGCCGTAGTTAGGCCACCACTTCAAGAACTCTGT
AGCACCGCCTACATACCTCGCTCTGCTAATCCTGTTACCAGTGGCTGCTGCCAGTGGCGATAAGTCGTGT
CTTACCGGGTTGGACTCAAGACGATAGTTACCGGATAAGGCGCAGCGGTCGGGCTGAACGGGGGGTTCGT
GCACACAGCCCAGCTTGGAGCGAACGACCTACACCGAACTGAGATACCTACAGCGTGAGCTATGAGAAAG
CGCCACGCTTCCCGAAGGGAGAAAGGCGGACAGGTATCCGGTAAGCGGCAGGGTCGGAACAGGAGAGCGC
ACGAGGGAGCTTCCAGGGGGAAACGCCTGGTATCTTTATAGTCCTGTCGGGTTTCGCCACCTCTGACTTG
AGCGTCGATTTTTGTGATGCTCGTCAGGGGGGCGGAGCCTATGGAAAAACGCCAGCAACGCGGCCTTTTT
ACGGTTCCTGGCCTTTTGCTGGCCTTTTGCTCACATGTT
Features (pLannotate 1.2.2; 10 found; start..end, strand, type, name):
    121..213     +  CDS            lacI (fragment): lac repressor; lacI; The lac repressor binds to the lac operator to inhibit transcription in E. coli. This inhibition can be relieved by adding lactose or isopropyl-β-D-thiogalactopyranoside (IPTG).
    268..295     -  terminator     rrnB T2 terminator: transcription terminator T2 from the E. coli rrnB gene
    427..470     +  terminator     rrnB T1 terminator: Escherichia coli rrnB; transcription terminator T1 from the E. coli rrnB gene
    517..553     -  CDS            lacZα (fragment): LacZα fragment of β-galactosidase; lacZ fragment
    569..668     +  protein_bind   attL1: mutant version of attL; recombination site for the Gateway® LR reaction LR Clonase™
    674..2149    +  CDS            ANKH: ANKH_HUMAN - Also known as KIAA1581. Experimental evidence at transcript level: Swiss-Prot protein existence level 2. Regulates intra- and extracellular levels of inorganic pyrophosphate (PPi), probably functioning as PPi transporter. From Homo sapiens (Human).
   2154..2253    -  protein_bind   attL2: mutant version of attL; recombination site for the Gateway® LR reaction LR Clonase™
   2271..2289    -  promoter       T7 promoter: promoter for bacteriophage T7 RNA polymerase
   2423..3232    +  CDS            KanR: aminoglycoside phosphotransferase; aph(3')-Ia; confers resistance to kanamycin in bacteria or G418 (Geneticin®) in eukaryotes
   3379..3967    +  rep_origin     ori: high-copy-number ColE1/pMB1/pBR322/pUC origin of replication
