>Addgene plasmid #161444 | pDONR221-ANKH_STOP | analyzer sequence | sequence record 312822
CTTTCCTGCGTTATCCCCTGATTCTGTGGATAACCGTATTACCGCCTTTGAGTGAGCTGATACCGCTCGC
CGCAGCCGAACGACCGAGCGCAGCGAGTCAGTGAGCGAGGAAGCGGAAGAGCGCCCAATACGCAAACCGC
CTCTCCCCGCGCGTTGGCCGATTCATTAATGCAGCTGGCACGACAGGTTTCCCGACTGGAAAGCGGGCAG
TGAGCGCAACGCAATTAATACGCGTACCGCTAGCCAGGAAGAGTTTGTAGAAACGCAAAAAGGCCATCCG
TCAGGATGGCCTTCTGCTTAGTTTGATGCCTGGCAGTTTATGGCGGGCGTCCTGCCCGCCACCCTCCGGG
CCGTTGCTTCACAACGTTCAAATCCGCTCCCGGCGGATTTGTCCTACTCAGGAGAGCGTTCACCGACAAA
CAACAGATAAAACGAAAGGCCCAGTCTTCCGACTGAGCCTTTCGTTTTATTTGATGCCTGGCAGTTCCCT
ACTCTCGCGTTAACGCTAGCATGGATGTTTTCCCAGTCACGACGTTGTAAAACGACGGCCAGTCTTAAGC
TCGGGCCCCAAATAATGATTTTATTTTGACTGATAGTGACCTGTTCGTTGCAACACATTGATGAGCAATG
CTTTTTTATAATGCCAACTTTGTACAAAAAAGCAGGCTCCACCATGGTGAAGTTCCCTGCCCTGACCCAC
TACTGGCCACTGATCCGGTTTCTGGTGCCCCTGGGCATCACAAACATCGCCATCGACTTCGGCGAGCAGG
CCCTGAATAGAGGCATCGCCGCCGTGAAGGAGGATGCCGTGGAGATGCTGGCCTCCTACGGCCTGGCCTA
TTCTCTGATGAAGTTCTTTACCGGCCCCATGAGCGACTTCAAGAACGTGGGCCTGGTGTTTGTGAATTCC
AAGAGGGATCGCACCAAGGCCGTGCTGTGCATGGTGGTGGCAGGAGCAATCGCAGCCGTGTTCCACACAC
TGATCGCCTACAGCGACCTGGGCTACTATATCATCAACAAGCTGCACCACGTGGATGAGTCTGTGGGCAG
CAAGACCCGGAGAGCCTTTCTGTACCTGGCCGCCTTCCCTTTTATGGACGCCATGGCCTGGACACACGCC
GGCATCCTGCTGAAGCACAAGTATTCCTTCCTGGTGGGCTGCGCCTCCATCTCTGATGTGATCGCCCAGG
TGGTGTTTGTGGCCATCCTGCTGCACTCTCACCTGGAGTGTAGGGAGCCTCTGCTGATCCCAATCCTGAG
CCTGTATATGGGCGCCCTGGTGCGCTGCACCACCCTGTGCCTGGGCTACTATAAGAACATCCACGACATC
ATCCCCGATAGGAGCGGACCTGAGCTGGGAGGCGACGCAACCATCAGGAAGATGCTGTCCTTCTGGTGGC
CACTGGCCCTGATCCTGGCAACACAGCGGATCTCTAGACCTATCGTGAATCTGTTTGTGAGCAGGGATCT
GGGAGGAAGCTCCGCCGCAACCGAGGCAGTGGCCATCCTGACCGCCACATACCCAGTGGGCCACATGCCC
TATGGCTGGCTGACCGAGATCCGCGCCGTGTACCCTGCCTTCGACAAGAACAATCCAAGCAACAAGCTGG
TGAGCACCTCCAATACCGTGACAGCCGCCCACATCAAGAAGTTCACCTTCGTGTGCATGGCCCTGTCCCT
GACCCTGTGCTTCGTGATGTTTTGGACACCTAACGTGAGCGAGAAGATCCTGATCGACATCATCGGCGTG
GATTTCGCCTTTGCCGAGCTGTGCGTGGTGCCACTGCGGATCTTCTCTTTCTTTCCAGTGCCCGTGACCG
TGAGAGCCCACCTGACAGGCTGGCTGATGACCCTGAAGAAGACATTTGTGCTGGCCCCATCTAGCGTGCT
GCGGATCATCGTGCTGATCGCCTCCCTGGTGGTGCTGCCATATCTGGGAGTGCACGGAGCCACCCTGGGA
GTGGGCTCCCTGCTGGCCGGCTTTGTGGGCGAGTCTACAATGGTGGCCATCGCCGCCTGTTACGTGTATC
GGAAGCAGAAGAAGAAGATGGAGAACGAGAGCGCCACCGAGGGAGAGGACTCCGCCATGACAGATATGCC
CCCTACCGAGGAGGTGACAGATATCGTGGAGATGAGGGAGGAGAATGAGTGAGACCCAGCTTTCTTGTAC
AAAGTTGGCATTATAAGAAAGCATTGCTTATCAATTTGTTGCAACGAACAGGTCACTATCAGTCAAAATA
AAATCATTATTTGCCATCCAGCTGATATCCCCTATAGTGAGTCGTATTACATGGTCATAGCTGTTTCCTG
GCAGCTCTGGCCCGTGTCTCAAAATCTCTGATGTTACATTGCACAAGATAAAATAATATCATCATGAACA
ATAAAACTGTCTGCTTACATAAACAGTAATACAAGGGGTGTTATGAGCCATATTCAACGGGAAACGTCGA
GGCCGCGATTAAATTCCAACATGGATGCTGATTTATATGGGTATAAATGGGCTCGCGATAATGTCGGGCA
ATCAGGTGCGACAATCTATCGCTTGTATGGGAAGCCCGATGCGCCAGAGTTGTTTCTGAAACATGGCAAA
GGTAGCGTTGCCAATGATGTTACAGATGAGATGGTCAGACTAAACTGGCTGACGGAATTTATGCCTCTTC
CGACCATCAAGCATTTTATCCGTACTCCTGATGATGCATGGTTACTCACCACTGCGATCCCCGGAAAAAC
AGCATTCCAGGTATTAGAAGAATATCCTGATTCAGGTGAAAATATTGTTGATGCGCTGGCAGTGTTCCTG
CGCCGGTTGCATTCGATTCCTGTTTGTAATTGTCCTTTTAACAGCGATCGCGTATTTCGTCTCGCTCAGG
CGCAATCACGAATGAATAACGGTTTGGTTGATGCGAGTGATTTTGATGACGAGCGTAATGGCTGGCCTGT
TGAACAAGTCTGGAAAGAAATGCATAAACTTTTGCCATTCTCACCGGATTCAGTCGTCACTCATGGTGAT
TTCTCACTTGATAACCTTATTTTTGACGAGGGGAAATTAATAGGTTGTATTGATGTTGGACGAGTCGGAA
TCGCAGACCGATACCAGGATCTTGCCATCCTATGGAACTGCCTCGGTGAGTTTTCTCCTTCATTACAGAA
ACGGCTTTTTCAAAAATATGGTATTGATAATCCTGATATGAATAAATTGCAGTTTCATTTGATGCTCGAT
GAGTTTTTCTAATCAGAATTGGTTAATTGGTTGTAACACTGGCAGAGCATTACGCTGACTTGACGGGACG
GCGCAAGCTCATGACCAAAATCCCTTAACGTGAGTTACGCGTCGTTCCACTGAGCGTCAGACCCCGTAGA
AAAGATCAAAGGATCTTCTTGAGATCCTTTTTTTCTGCGCGTAATCTGCTGCTTGCAAACAAAAAAACCA
CCGCTACCAGCGGTGGTTTGTTTGCCGGATCAAGAGCTACCAACTCTTTTTCCGAAGGTAACTGGCTTCA
GCAGAGCGCAGATACCAAATACTGTTCTTCTAGTGTAGCCGTAGTTAGGCCACCACTTCAAGAACTCTGT
AGCACCGCCTACATACCTCGCTCTGCTAATCCTGTTACCAGTGGCTGCTGCCAGTGGCGATAAGTCGTGT
CTTACCGGGTTGGACTCAAGACGATAGTTACCGGATAAGGCGCAGCGGTCGGGCTGAACGGGGGGTTCGT
GCACACAGCCCAGCTTGGAGCGAACGACCTACACCGAACTGAGATACCTACAGCGTGAGCTATGAGAAAG
CGCCACGCTTCCCGAAGGGAGAAAGGCGGACAGGTATCCGGTAAGCGGCAGGGTCGGAACAGGAGAGCGC
ACGAGGGAGCTTCCAGGGGGAAACGCCTGGTATCTTTATAGTCCTGTCGGGTTTCGCCACCTCTGACTTG
AGCGTCGATTTTTGTGATGCTCGTCAGGGGGGCGGAGCCTATGGAAAAACGCCAGCAACGCGGCCTTTTT
ACGGTTCCTGGCCTTTTGCTGGCCTTTTGCTCACATGTT
Features (pLannotate 1.2.2; 10 found; start..end, strand, type, name):
    121..213     +  CDS            lacI (fragment): lac repressor; lacI; The lac repressor binds to the lac operator to inhibit transcription in E. coli. This inhibition can be relieved by adding lactose or isopropyl-β-D-thiogalactopyranoside (IPTG).
    268..295     -  terminator     rrnB T2 terminator: transcription terminator T2 from the E. coli rrnB gene
    427..470     +  terminator     rrnB T1 terminator: Escherichia coli rrnB; transcription terminator T1 from the E. coli rrnB gene
    517..553     -  CDS            lacZα (fragment): LacZα fragment of β-galactosidase; lacZ fragment
    569..668     +  protein_bind   attL1: mutant version of attL; recombination site for the Gateway® LR reaction LR Clonase™
    674..2149    +  CDS            ANKH: ANKH_HUMAN - Also known as KIAA1581. Experimental evidence at transcript level: Swiss-Prot protein existence level 2. Regulates intra- and extracellular levels of inorganic pyrophosphate (PPi), probably functioning as PPi transporter. From Homo sapiens (Human).
   2154..2253    -  protein_bind   attL2: mutant version of attL; recombination site for the Gateway® LR reaction LR Clonase™
   2271..2289    -  promoter       T7 promoter: promoter for bacteriophage T7 RNA polymerase
   2423..3232    +  CDS            KanR: aminoglycoside phosphotransferase; aph(3')-Ia; confers resistance to kanamycin in bacteria or G418 (Geneticin®) in eukaryotes
   3379..3967    +  rep_origin     ori: high-copy-number ColE1/pMB1/pBR322/pUC origin of replication
