[The description below was written by a language model from this plasmid's Addgene catalogue record and pLannotate feature annotations shown in this document.]
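Description:
pDONR221-ANKH_STOP is a Gateway entry clone built on the pDONR221 backbone and carrying a codon-optimized open reading frame for human ANKH (also called ANK, HANK or SLC62A1). The annotation describes ANKH as a regulator of intra- and extracellular inorganic pyrophosphate that probably acts as a pyrophosphate transporter. The plasmid is about 4.0 kb and is propagated in E. coli from a high-copy ColE1/pUC-type origin. Selection is with kanamycin through an aminoglycoside phosphotransferase (KanR) gene. It belongs to a consortium collection of solute carrier (SLC) transporter clones.

The roughly 1.5 kb ANKH coding sequence lies between attL1 and attL2, the recombination sites used in the Gateway LR reaction. These allow the ORF to be moved directionally into any attR-containing destination vector. The ORF ends in a STOP codon, so this version suits untagged or N-terminally tagged expression. A companion clone without the stop codon exists for C-terminal fusions.

Although the catalogue lists the vector type as mammalian expression, the feature table shows no eukaryotic promoter or polyadenylation signal. Expression in mammalian cells therefore depends on the destination vector chosen. The rrnB T1 and T2 terminators upstream of attL1 insulate the insert from read-through transcription in bacteria. A T7 promoter sits just beyond attL2, facing back toward the insert. The short lacI and lacZα fragments are backbone remnants with no evident functional role, and M13 forward and reverse primer sites are recorded for sequencing the insert.
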