Addgene plasmid #161444: pDONR221-ANKH_STOP
Purpose: Gateway entry clone with codon-optimized ORF sequence for subcloning into custom expression vectors. Contains a STOP codon at the end of the codon-optimized ORF sequence.
Depositing lab: RESOLUTE Consortium & Giulio Superti-Furga. Depositing organization: CeMM Research Center for Molecular Medicine. Publication: The RESOLUTE consortium: unlocking SLC transporters for drug discovery. Superti-Furga G, Lackner D, Wiedmer T, Ingles-Prieto A, Barbosa B, Girardi E, Goldmann U, Gurtl B, Klavins K, Klimek C, Lindinger S, Lineiro-Retes E, Muller AC, Onstein S, Redinger G, Reil D, Sedlyarov V, Wolf G, Crawford M, Everley R, ... Steppan CM. Nat Rev Drug Discov. 2020 Jul;19(7):429-430. doi: 10.1038/d41573-020-00056-6. PubMed 32265506.
Backbone
  Vector backbone: pDONR221
  Backbone manufacturer: ThermoFisher Scientific
  Backbone size w/o insert (bp): 2550
  Vector type: Mammalian Expression
Growth in bacteria
  Bacterial resistance: Kanamycin, 50 μg/mL
  Growth temperature: 37°C
  Growth strain: NEB Stable
  Copy number: High Copy
Gene/Insert
  Gene/Insert name: ANKH (alt name: HANK, ANK, CPPDD, SLC62A1, CCAL2, CMDJ)
  Species: H. sapiens (human)
  Insert size (bp): 1479
  Entrez Gene: ANKH (a.k.a. ANK, CMDJ, HANK, MANK, CCAL2, CPPDD, FLJ27166)
  Cloning method: Gateway Cloning
  Sequencing primers: 5′ M13-fwd; 3′ M13-rev
Terms and licenses: Academic/Nonprofit Terms; Industry Terms
Depositor comments: This plasmid contains a STOP codon at the end of the codon-optimized ORF. For the version of this plasmid that does not contain a STOP codon, please see Addgene plasmid 132278 For more information on the full Resolute plasmid collection, please see www.addgene.org/depositor-collections/re-solute/. Please provide your feedback on this plasmid to the RESOLUTE consortium by filling out their RESOLUTE repository feedback form: https://forms.office.com/Pages/ResponsePage.aspx?id=0e05yklzmkS7rjFGQL4N7z4feCLQvEJAmVcOCM_u885UN1JJRko0Ukg4TVQwNTZLOUxPQVJWT1NHUCQlQCN0PWcu
How to cite: pDONR221-ANKH_STOP was a gift from RESOLUTE Consortium & Giulio Superti-Furga (Addgene plasmid # 161444 ; http://n2t.net/addgene:161444 ; RRID:Addgene_161444)
