>Addgene plasmid #161444 | pDONR221-ANKH_STOP | depositor partial sequence | sequence record 312823 | Codon-optimized ORF of ANKH
ATGGTGAAGTTCCCTGCCCTGACCCACTACTGGCCACTGATCCGGTTTCTGGTGCCCCTGGGCATCACAA
ACATCGCCATCGACTTCGGCGAGCAGGCCCTGAATAGAGGCATCGCCGCCGTGAAGGAGGATGCCGTGGA
GATGCTGGCCTCCTACGGCCTGGCCTATTCTCTGATGAAGTTCTTTACCGGCCCCATGAGCGACTTCAAG
AACGTGGGCCTGGTGTTTGTGAATTCCAAGAGGGATCGCACCAAGGCCGTGCTGTGCATGGTGGTGGCAG
GAGCAATCGCAGCCGTGTTCCACACACTGATCGCCTACAGCGACCTGGGCTACTATATCATCAACAAGCT
GCACCACGTGGATGAGTCTGTGGGCAGCAAGACCCGGAGAGCCTTTCTGTACCTGGCCGCCTTCCCTTTT
ATGGACGCCATGGCCTGGACACACGCCGGCATCCTGCTGAAGCACAAGTATTCCTTCCTGGTGGGCTGCG
CCTCCATCTCTGATGTGATCGCCCAGGTGGTGTTTGTGGCCATCCTGCTGCACTCTCACCTGGAGTGTAG
GGAGCCTCTGCTGATCCCAATCCTGAGCCTGTATATGGGCGCCCTGGTGCGCTGCACCACCCTGTGCCTG
GGCTACTATAAGAACATCCACGACATCATCCCCGATAGGAGCGGACCTGAGCTGGGAGGCGACGCAACCA
TCAGGAAGATGCTGTCCTTCTGGTGGCCACTGGCCCTGATCCTGGCAACACAGCGGATCTCTAGACCTAT
CGTGAATCTGTTTGTGAGCAGGGATCTGGGAGGAAGCTCCGCCGCAACCGAGGCAGTGGCCATCCTGACC
GCCACATACCCAGTGGGCCACATGCCCTATGGCTGGCTGACCGAGATCCGCGCCGTGTACCCTGCCTTCG
ACAAGAACAATCCAAGCAACAAGCTGGTGAGCACCTCCAATACCGTGACAGCCGCCCACATCAAGAAGTT
CACCTTCGTGTGCATGGCCCTGTCCCTGACCCTGTGCTTCGTGATGTTTTGGACACCTAACGTGAGCGAG
AAGATCCTGATCGACATCATCGGCGTGGATTTCGCCTTTGCCGAGCTGTGCGTGGTGCCACTGCGGATCT
TCTCTTTCTTTCCAGTGCCCGTGACCGTGAGAGCCCACCTGACAGGCTGGCTGATGACCCTGAAGAAGAC
ATTTGTGCTGGCCCCATCTAGCGTGCTGCGGATCATCGTGCTGATCGCCTCCCTGGTGGTGCTGCCATAT
CTGGGAGTGCACGGAGCCACCCTGGGAGTGGGCTCCCTGCTGGCCGGCTTTGTGGGCGAGTCTACAATGG
TGGCCATCGCCGCCTGTTACGTGTATCGGAAGCAGAAGAAGAAGATGGAGAACGAGAGCGCCACCGAGGG
AGAGGACTCCGCCATGACAGATATGCCCCCTACCGAGGAGGTGACAGATATCGTGGAGATGAGGGAGGAG
AATGAGTGA
